Addgene plasmid #77067: SLK gRNA (BRDN0001147580)
Purpose: 3rd generation lentiviral gRNA plasmid targeting human SLK
Depositing lab: John Doench & David Root. Depositing organization: Broad Institute. Publication: Optimized sgRNA design to maximize activity and minimize off-target effects of CRISPR-Cas9. Doench JG, Fusi N, Sullender M, Hegde M, Vaimberg EW, Donovan KF, Smith I, Tothova Z, Wilen C, Orchard R, Virgin HW, Listgarten J, Root DE. Nat Biotechnol. 2016 Jan 18. doi: 10.1038/nbt.3437. PubMed 26780180.
Backbone
  Vector backbone: lentiGuide-Puro
  Backbone manufacturer: Zhang Lab (Addgene plasmid # 52963)
  Vector type: Mammalian Expression, Lentiviral, CRISPR
  Selectable markers: Puromycin
Growth in bacteria
  Bacterial resistance: Ampicillin, 100 μg/mL
  Growth temperature: 37°C
  Growth strain: DH5alpha
  Copy number: High Copy
Gene/Insert
  Gene/Insert name: SLK (alt names: SLK; NM_001304743.1)
  gRNA/shRNA sequence: CACCTGCACAAAATTCAATG
  Species: H. sapiens (human)
  Entrez Gene: SLK (a.k.a. LOSK, STK2, bA16H23.1, se20-9)
  Promoter: hU6
  Cloning method: Unknown
  Sequencing primers: 5′ U6-F; 3′ pS2-R
Terms and licenses: Academic/Nonprofit Terms; Industry Terms: Not Available to Industry
Depositor comments: The gRNA was designed to target the following Genbank reference sequence(s): NM_001304743.1,NM_014720.3. Note that this plasmid does NOT contain Cas9. It should be used in conjunction with lentiCas9-Blast (Addgene #52962) or otherwise with cell lines already expressing Cas9. Browse the full kinome gRNA library at http://www.addgene.org/pooled-library/broadgpp-human-kinome/ or visit http://www.broadinstitute.org/rnai/public/ for detailed protocols and information.
How to cite: SLK gRNA (BRDN0001147580) was a gift from John Doench & David Root (Addgene plasmid # 77067 ; http://n2t.net/addgene:77067 ; RRID:Addgene_77067)
