[The description below was written by a language model from this plasmid's Addgene catalogue record and pLannotate feature annotations shown in this document.]
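Description:
SLK gRNA (BRDN0001147580) is a third-generation lentiviral CRISPR guide RNA plasmid built on the lentiGuide-Puro backbone, carrying a single guide directed against the human kinase gene SLK (also known as LOSK or STK2). It is propagated in E. coli through a high-copy ColE1/pUC-type origin with ampicillin selection from the bla gene. The backbone also retains an f1 origin, an SV40 origin and poly(A) signal, T7 and T3 promoters, and remnants of the lac region.

The viral portion is a chimeric, Tat-independent transfer cassette. An RSV promoter drives a truncated HIV-1 5' LTR, followed by the Ψ packaging signal with a gag fragment and the Rev response element for Rev-dependent export of the genomic RNA. The cassette ends in a ΔU3 self-inactivating 3' LTR, which disables LTR promoter activity after integration. Between the LTRs, a human U6 RNA polymerase III promoter transcribes the SLK-targeting spacer fused to the Streptococcus pyogenes Cas9 guide scaffold. A central polypurine tract (cPPT/CTS) lies just downstream of this unit. A separate Pol II unit uses the EF-1α core promoter with its intron A to express puromycin N-acetyltransferase, allowing puromycin selection of transduced mammalian cells, and a WPRE after it enhances transcript expression.

The plasmid does not encode Cas9, so it is meant for use with a separate Cas9 lentivector or in cells that already express Cas9, where it directs cutting and knockout of SLK. The guide was designed against two SLK reference transcripts and belongs to a human kinome gRNA collection associated with work on optimised sgRNA design.
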