Features (pLannotate 1.2.2; 29 found; start..end, strand, type, name):
     14..80      +  CDS            small t antigen (fragment): SV40 (simian virus 40) small t antigen
    106..317     +  promoter       EF-1α core promoter: core promoter for human elongation factor EF-1α
    318..1256    +  intron         EF-1α intron A: intron upstream of the start codon of human EF-1α
   1278..1877    +  CDS            PuroR (fragment): puromycin N-acetyltransferase; pac from Streptomyces; confers resistance to puromycin
   1893..2481    +  misc_feature   WPRE: woodchuck hepatitis virus posttranscriptional regulatory element
   2532..2551    +  misc_feature   cPPT/CTS (fragment): central polypurine tract and central termination sequence of HIV-1
   2553..2786    +  LTR            3' LTR (ΔU3): self-inactivating 3' long terminal repeat (LTR) from HIV-1
   2864..2985    +  polyA_signal   SV40 poly(A) signal: SV40 polyadenylation signal
   3025..3160    +  rep_origin     SV40 ori: SV40 origin of replication
   3181..3199    -  promoter       T7 promoter: promoter for bacteriophage T7 RNA polymerase
   3207..3362    +  CDS            lacZα (fragment): LacZα fragment of β-galactosidase; lacZ fragment
   3367..3795    +  rep_origin     f1 ori (sequence partly withheld): f1 bacteriophage origin of replication; arrow indicates direction of (+) strand synthesis
   3848..3952    +  promoter       AmpR promoter: bla
   3953..4813    +  CDS            AmpR: β-lactamase; bla; confers resistance to ampicillin, carbenicillin, and related antibiotics
   4984..5572    +  rep_origin     ori: high-copy-number ColE1/pMB1/pBR322/pUC origin of replication
   5755..5847    +  CDS            lacI (fragment): lac repressor; lacI; The lac repressor binds to the lac operator to inhibit transcription in E. coli. This inhibition can be relieved by adding lactose or isopropyl-β-D-thiogalactopyranoside (IPTG).
   5860..5881    +  protein_bind   CAP binding site: CAP binding activates transcription in the presence of cAMP. E. coli catabolite activator protein
   5896..5926    +  promoter       lac promoter: promoter for the E. coli lac operon
   5934..5950    +  protein_bind   lac operator: The lac repressor binds to the lac operator to inhibit transcription in E. coli. This inhibition can be relieved by adding lactose or isopropyl-β-D-thiogalactopyranoside (IPTG). lac repressor encoded by lacI
   5995..6013    +  promoter       T3 promoter: promoter for bacteriophage T3 RNA polymerase
   6041..6267    +  promoter       RSV promoter: Rous sarcoma virus enhancer/promoter
   6268..6448    +  LTR            5' LTR (truncated): truncated 5' long terminal repeat (LTR) from HIV-1
   6495..6620    +  misc_feature   HIV-1 Ψ: packaging signal of human immunodeficiency virus type 1
   6604..6967    +  CDS            HIV-1 gag (fragment): gag protein from human immunodeficiency virus 1; gag
   7113..7346    +  misc_feature   RRE: The Rev response element (RRE) of HIV-1 allows for Rev-dependent mRNA export from the nucleus to the cytoplasm.
   7723..7749    +  CDS            Rev (fragment): human immunodeficiency virus 1 (HIV-1) Rev protein; rev; enhances nuclear export of unspliced and incompletely spliced viral mRNAs
   7753..7993    +  promoter       U6 promoter: RNA polymerase III promoter for human U6 snRNA
   8023..8098    +  misc_RNA       gRNA scaffold: guide RNA scaffold for the Streptococcus pyogenes CRISPR/Cas9 system
   8154..8271    +  misc_feature   cPPT/CTS: central polypurine tract and central termination sequence of HIV-1
>Addgene plasmid #77067 | SLK gRNA (BRDN0001147580) | addgene full sequence | sequence record 187052 | Addgene Assembled Sequence
CCCGGGTGCAAAGATGGATAAAGTTTTAAACAGAGAGGAATCTTTGCAGCTAATGGACCTTCTAGGTCTT
GAAAGGAGTGGGAATTGGCTCCGGTGCCCGTCAGTGGGCAGAGCGCACATCGCCCACAGTCCCCGAGAAG
TTGGGGGGAGGGGTCGGCAATTGATCCGGTGCCTAGAGAAGGTGGCGCGGGGTAAACTGGGAAAGTGATG
TCGTGTACTGGCTCCGCCTTTTTCCCGAGGGTGGGGGAGAACCGTATATAAGTGCAGTAGTCGCCGTGAA
CGTTCTTTTTCGCAACGGGTTTGCCGCCAGAACACAGGTAAGTGCCGTGTGTGGTTCCCGCGGGCCTGGC
CTCTTTACGGGTTATGGCCCTTGCGTGCCTTGAATTACTTCCACCTGGCTGCAGTACGTGATTCTTGATC
CCGAGCTTCGGGTTGGAAGTGGGTGGGAGAGTTCGAGGCCTTGCGCTTAAGGAGCCCCTTCGCCTCGTGC
TTGAGTTGAGGCCTGGCCTGGGCGCTGGGGCCGCCGCGTGCGAATCTGGTGGCACCTTCGCGCCTGTCTC
GCTGCTTTCGATAAGTCTCTAGCCATTTAAAATTTTTGATGACCTGCTGCGACGCTTTTTTTCTGGCAAG
ATAGTCTTGTAAATGCGGGCCAAGATCTGCACACTGGTATTTCGGTTTTTGGGGCCGCGGGCGGCGACGG
GGCCCGTGCGTCCCAGCGCACATGTTCGGCGAGGCGGGGCCTGCGAGCGCGGCCACCGAGAATCGGACGG
GGGTAGTCTCAAGCTGGCCGGCCTGCTCTGGTGCCTGGCCTCGCGCCGCCGTGTATCGCCCCGCCCTGGG
CGGCAAGGCTGGCCCGGTCGGCACCAGTTGCGTGAGCGGAAAGATGGCCGCTTCCCGGCCCTGCTGCAGG
GAGCTCAAAATGGAGGACGCGGCGCTCGGGAGAGCGGGCGGGTGAGTCACCCACACAAAGGAAAAGGGCC
TTTCCGTCCTCAGCCGTCGCTTCATGTGACTCCACGGAGTACCGGGCGCCGTCCAGGCACCTCGATTAGT
TCTCGAGCTTTTGGAGTACGTCGTCTTTAGGTTGGGGGGAGGGGTTTTATGCGATGGAGTTTCCCCACAC
TGAGTGGGTGGAGACTGAAGTTAGGCCAGCTTGGCACTTGATGTAATTCTCCTTGGAATTTGCCCTTTTT
GAGTTTGGATCTTGGTTCATTCTCAAGCCTCAGACAGTGGTTCAAAGTTTTTTTCTTCCATTTCAGGTGT
CGTGACGTACGGCCACCATGACCGAGTACAAGCCCACGGTGCGCCTCGCCACCCGCGACGACGTCCCCAG
GGCCGTACGCACCCTCGCCGCCGCGTTCGCCGACTACCCCGCCACGCGCCACACCGTCGATCCGGACCGC
CACATCGAGCGGGTCACCGAGCTGCAAGAACTCTTCCTCACGCGCGTCGGGCTCGACATCGGCAAGGTGT
GGGTCGCGGACGACGGCGCCGCCGTGGCGGTCTGGACCACGCCGGAGAGCGTCGAAGCGGGGGCGGTGTT
CGCCGAGATCGGCCCGCGCATGGCCGAGTTGAGCGGTTCCCGGCTGGCCGCGCAGCAACAGATGGAAGGC
CTCCTGGCGCCGCACCGGCCCAAGGAGCCCGCGTGGTTCCTGGCCACCGTCGGAGTCTCGCCCGACCACC
AGGGCAAGGGTCTGGGCAGCGCCGTCGTGCTCCCCGGAGTGGAGGCGGCCGAGCGCGCCGGGGTGCCCGC
CTTCCTGGAGACCTCCGCGCCCCGCAACCTCCCCTTCTACGAGCGGCTCGGCTTCACCGTCACCGCCGAC
GTCGAGGTGCCCGAAGGACCGCGCACCTGGTGCATGACCCGCAAGCCCGGTGCCTGAACGCGTTAAGTCG
ACAATCAACCTCTGGATTACAAAATTTGTGAAAGATTGACTGGTATTCTTAACTATGTTGCTCCTTTTAC
GCTATGTGGATACGCTGCTTTAATGCCTTTGTATCATGCTATTGCTTCCCGTATGGCTTTCATTTTCTCC
TCCTTGTATAAATCCTGGTTGCTGTCTCTTTATGAGGAGTTGTGGCCCGTTGTCAGGCAACGTGGCGTGG
TGTGCACTGTGTTTGCTGACGCAACCCCCACTGGTTGGGGCATTGCCACCACCTGTCAGCTCCTTTCCGG
GACTTTCGCTTTCCCCCTCCCTATTGCCACGGCGGAACTCATCGCCGCCTGCCTTGCCCGCTGCTGGACA
GGGGCTCGGCTGTTGGGCACTGACAATTCCGTGGTGTTGTCGGGGAAATCATCGTCCTTTCCTTGGCTGC
TCGCCTGTGTTGCCACCTGGATTCTGCGCGGGACGTCCTTCTGCTACGTCCCTTCGGCCCTCAATCCAGC
GGACCTTCCTTCCCGCGGCCTGCTGCCGGCTCTGCGGCCTCTTCCGCGTCTTCGCCTTCGCCCTCAGACG
AGTCGGATCTCCCTTTGGGCCGCCTCCCCGCGTCGACTTTAAGACCAATGACTTACAAGGCAGCTGTAGA
TCTTAGCCACTTTTTAAAAGAAAAGGGGGGACTGGAAGGGCTAATTCACTCCCAACGAAGACAAGATCTG
CTTTTTGCTTGTACTGGGTCTCTCTGGTTAGACCAGATCTGAGCCTGGGAGCTCTCTGGCTAACTAGGGA
ACCCACTGCTTAAGCCTCAATAAAGCTTGCCTTGAGTGCTTCAAGTAGTGTGTGCCCGTCTGTTGTGTGA
CTCTGGTAACTAGAGATCCCTCAGACCCTTTTAGTCAGTGTGGAAAATCTCTAGCAGTACGTATAGTAGT
TCATGTCATCTTATTATTCAGTATTTATAACTTGCAAAGAAATGAATATCAGAGAGTGAGAGGAACTTGT
TTATTGCAGCTTATAATGGTTACAAATAAAGCAATAGCATCACAAATTTCACAAATAAAGCATTTTTTTC
ACTGCATTCTAGTTGTGGTTTGTCCAAACTCATCAATGTATCTTATCATGTCTGGCTCTAGCTATCCCGC
CCCTAACTCCGCCCATCCCGCCCCTAACTCCGCCCAGTTCCGCCCATTCTCCGCCCCATGGCTGACTAAT
TTTTTTTATTTATGCAGAGGCCGAGGCCGCCTCGGCCTCTGAGCTATTCCAGAAGTAGTGAGGAGGCTTT
TTTGGAGGCCTAGGGACGTACCCAATTCGCCCTATAGTGAGTCGTATTACGCGCGCTCACTGGCCGTCGT
TTTACAACGTCGTGACTGGGAAAACCCTGGCGTTACCCAACTTAATCGCCTTGCAGCACATCCCCCTTTC
GCCAGCTGGCGTAATAGCGAAGAGGCCCGCACCGATCGCCCTTCCCAACAGTTGCGCAGCCTGAATGGCG
AATGGG
[124 nt withheld, positions 3367-3490]
C
[91 nt withheld, positions 3492-3582]
A
[49 nt withheld, positions 3584-3632]
CCTTTGACGTTGGAGTCCACGTTCTTT
[37 nt withheld, positions 3660-3696]
ACCCTATCTCGGTCTATTCTTTTGATTTATAAGGGATTTTGCCGATTTCGGCCTATTGGTTAAAAAATGA
GCTGATTTAACAAAAATTTAACGCGAATTTTAACAAAATATTAACGCTTACAATTTAGGTGGCACTTTTC
GGGGAAATGTGCGCGGAACCCCTATTTGTTTATTTTTCTAAATACATTCAAATATGTATCCGCTCATGAG
ACAATAACCCTGATAAATGCTTCAATAATATTGAAAAAGGAAGAGTATGAGTATTCAACATTTCCGTGTC
GCCCTTATTCCCTTTTTTGCGGCATTTTGCCTTCCTGTTTTTGCTCACCCAGAAACGCTGGTGAAAGTAA
AAGATGCTGAAGATCAGTTGGGTGCACGAGTGGGTTACATCGAACTGGATCTCAACAGCGGTAAGATCCT
TGAGAGTTTTCGCCCCGAAGAACGTTTTCCAATGATGAGCACTTTTAAAGTTCTGCTATGTGGCGCGGTA
TTATCCCGTATTGACGCCGGGCAAGAGCAACTCGGTCGCCGCATACACTATTCTCAGAATGACTTGGTTG
AGTACTCACCAGTCACAGAAAAGCATCTTACGGATGGCATGACAGTAAGAGAATTATGCAGTGCTGCCAT
AACCATGAGTGATAACACTGCGGCCAACTTACTTCTGACAACGATCGGAGGACCGAAGGAGCTAACCGCT
TTTTTGCACAACATGGGGGATCATGTAACTCGCCTTGATCGTTGGGAACCGGAGCTGAATGAAGCCATAC
CAAACGACGAGCGTGACACCACGATGCCTGTAGCAATGGCAACAACGTTGCGCAAACTATTAACTGGCGA
ACTACTTACTCTAGCTTCCCGGCAACAATTAATAGACTGGATGGAGGCGGATAAAGTTGCAGGACCACTT
CTGCGCTCGGCCCTTCCGGCTGGCTGGTTTATTGCTGATAAATCTGGAGCCGGTGAGCGTGGGTCTCGCG
GTATCATTGCAGCACTGGGGCCAGATGGTAAGCCCTCCCGTATCGTAGTTATCTACACGACGGGGAGTCA
GGCAACTATGGATGAACGAAATAGACAGATCGCTGAGATAGGTGCCTCACTGATTAAGCATTGGTAACTG
TCAGACCAAGTTTACTCATATATACTTTAGATTGATTTAAAACTTCATTTTTAATTTAAAAGGATCTAGG
TGAAGATCCTTTTTGATAATCTCATGACCAAAATCCCTTAACGTGAGTTTTCGTTCCACTGAGCGTCAGA
CCCCGTAGAAAAGATCAAAGGATCTTCTTGAGATCCTTTTTTTCTGCGCGTAATCTGCTGCTTGCAAACA
AAAAAACCACCGCTACCAGCGGTGGTTTGTTTGCCGGATCAAGAGCTACCAACTCTTTTTCCGAAGGTAA
CTGGCTTCAGCAGAGCGCAGATACCAAATACTGTTCTTCTAGTGTAGCCGTAGTTAGGCCACCACTTCAA
GAACTCTGTAGCACCGCCTACATACCTCGCTCTGCTAATCCTGTTACCAGTGGCTGCTGCCAGTGGCGAT
AAGTCGTGTCTTACCGGGTTGGACTCAAGACGATAGTTACCGGATAAGGCGCAGCGGTCGGGCTGAACGG
GGGGTTCGTGCACACAGCCCAGCTTGGAGCGAACGACCTACACCGAACTGAGATACCTACAGCGTGAGCT
ATGAGAAAGCGCCACGCTTCCCGAAGGGAGAAAGGCGGACAGGTATCCGGTAAGCGGCAGGGTCGGAACA
GGAGAGCGCACGAGGGAGCTTCCAGGGGGAAACGCCTGGTATCTTTATAGTCCTGTCGGGTTTCGCCACC
TCTGACTTGAGCGTCGATTTTTGTGATGCTCGTCAGGGGGGCGGAGCCTATGGAAAAACGCCAGCAACGC
GGCCTTTTTACGGTTCCTGGCCTTTTGCTGGCCTTTTGCTCACATGTTCTTTCCTGCGTTATCCCCTGAT
TCTGTGGATAACCGTATTACCGCCTTTGAGTGAGCTGATACCGCTCGCCGCAGCCGAACGACCGAGCGCA
GCGAGTCAGTGAGCGAGGAAGCGGAAGAGCGCCCAATACGCAAACCGCCTCTCCCCGCGCGTTGGCCGAT
TCATTAATGCAGCTGGCACGACAGGTTTCCCGACTGGAAAGCGGGCAGTGAGCGCAACGCAATTAATGTG
AGTTAGCTCACTCATTAGGCACCCCAGGCTTTACACTTTATGCTTCCGGCTCGTATGTTGTGTGGAATTG
TGAGCGGATAACAATTTCACACAGGAAACAGCTATGACCATGATTACGCCAAGCGCGCAATTAACCCTCA
CTAAAGGGAACAAAAGCTGGAGCTGCAAGCTTAATGTAGTCTTATGCAATACTCTTGTAGTCTTGCAACA
TGGTAACGATGAGTTAGCAACATGCCTTACAAGGAGAGAAAAAGCACCGTGCATGCCGATTGGTGGAAGT
AAGGTGGTACGATCGTGCCTTATTAGGAAGGCAACAGACGGGTCTGACATGGATTGGACGAACCACTGAA
TTGCCGCATTGCAGAGATATTGTATTTAAGTGCCTAGCTCGATACATAAACGGGTCTCTCTGGTTAGACC
AGATCTGAGCCTGGGAGCTCTCTGGCTAACTAGGGAACCCACTGCTTAAGCCTCAATAAAGCTTGCCTTG
AGTGCTTCAAGTAGTGTGTGCCCGTCTGTTGTGTGACTCTGGTAACTAGAGATCCCTCAGACCCTTTTAG
TCAGTGTGGAAAATCTCTAGCAGTGGCGCCCGAACAGGGACTTGAAAGCGAAAGGGAAACCAGAGGAGCT
CTCTCGACGCAGGACTCGGCTTGCTGAAGCGCGCACGGCAAGAGGCGAGGGGCGGCGACTGGTGAGTACG
CCAAAAATTTTGACTAGCGGAGGCTAGAAGGAGAGAGATGGGTGCGAGAGCGTCAGTATTAAGCGGGGGA
GAATTAGATCGCGATGGGAAAAAATTCGGTTAAGGCCAGGGGGAAAGAAAAAATATAAATTAAAACATAT
AGTATGGGCAAGCAGGGAGCTAGAACGATTCGCAGTTAATCCTGGCCTGTTAGAAACATCAGAAGGCTGT
AGACAAATACTGGGACAGCTACAACCATCCCTTCAGACAGGATCAGAAGAACTTAGATCATTATATAATA
CAGTAGCAACCCTCTATTGTGTGCATCAAAGGATAGAGATAAAAGACACCAAGGAAGCTTTAGACAAGAT
AGAGGAAGAGCAAAACAAAAGTAAGACCACCGCACAGCAAGCGGCCGCTGATCTTCAGACCTGGAGGAGG
AGATATGAGGGACAATTGGAGAAGTGAATTATATAAATATAAAGTAGTAAAAATTGAACCATTAGGAGTA
GCACCCACCAAGGCAAAGAGAAGAGTGGTGCAGAGAGAAAAAAGAGCAGTGGGAATAGGAGCTTTGTTCC
TTGGGTTCTTGGGAGCAGCAGGAAGCACTATGGGCGCAGCGTCAATGACGCTGACGGTACAGGCCAGACA
ATTATTGTCTGGTATAGTGCAGCAGCAGAACAATTTGCTGAGGGCTATTGAGGCGCAACAGCATCTGTTG
CAACTCACAGTCTGGGGCATCAAGCAGCTCCAGGCAAGAATCCTGGCTGTGGAAAGATACCTAAAGGATC
AACAGCTCCTGGGGATTTGGGGTTGCTCTGGAAAACTCATTTGCACCACTGCTGTGCCTTGGAATGCTAG
TTGGAGTAATAAATCTCTGGAACAGATTTGGAATCACACGACCTGGATGGAGTGGGACAGAGAAATTAAC
AATTACACAAGCTTAATACACTCCTTAATTGAAGAATCGCAAAACCAGCAAGAAAAGAATGAACAAGAAT
TATTGGAATTAGATAAATGGGCAAGTTTGTGGAATTGGTTTAACATAACAAATTGGCTGTGGTATATAAA
ATTATTCATAATGATAGTAGGAGGCTTGGTAGGTTTAAGAATAGTTTTTGCTGTACTTTCTATAGTGAAT
AGAGTTAGGCAGGGATATTCACCATTATCGTTTCAGACCCACCTCCCAACCCCGAGGGGACCCAGAGAGG
GCCTATTTCCCATGATTCCTTCATATTTGCATATACGATACAAGGCTGTTAGAGAGATAATTAGAATTAA
TTTGACTGTAAACACAAAGATATTAGTACAAAATACGTGACGTAGAAAGTAATAATTTCTTGGGTAGTTT
GCAGTTTTAAAATTATGTTTTAAAATGGACTATCATATGCTTACCGTAACTTGAAAGTATTTCGATTTCT
TGGCTTTATATATCTTGTGGAAAGGACGAAACACCGCACCTGCACAAAATTCAATGGTTTTAGAGCTAGA
AATAGCAAGTTAAAATAAGGCTAGTCCGTTATCAACTTGAAAAAGTGGCACCGAGTCGGTGCTTTTTTAA
GCTTGGCGTAACTAGATCTTGAGACAAATGGCAGTATTCATCCACAATTTTAAAAGAAAAGGGGGGATTG
GGGGGTACAGTGCAGGGGAAAGAATAGTAGACATAATAGCAACAGACATACAAACTAAAGAATTACAAAA
ACAAATTACAAAAATTCAAAATTTTCGGGTTTATTACAGGGACAGCAGAGATCCACTTTGGCGCCGGCTC
GAGGGGG
