>Addgene plasmid #77067 | SLK gRNA (BRDN0001147580) | depositor partial sequence | sequence record 144527 | Target Sequence
CACCTGCACAAAATTCAATG
