>Addgene plasmid #77067 | SLK gRNA (BRDN0001147580) | addgene partial sequence | sequence record 187051 | hU6-F
AGAAAGTAATAATTTCTTGGGTAGTTTGCAGTTTTAAAATTATGTTTTAAAATGGACTATCATATGCTTA
CCGTAACTTGAAAGTATTTCGATTTCTTGGCTTTATATATCTTGTGGAAAGGACGAAACACCGCACCTGC
ACAAAATTCAATGGTTTTAGAGCTAGAAATAGCAAGTTAAAATAAGGCTAGTCCGTTATCAACTTGAAAA
AGTGGCACCGAGTCGGTGCTTTTTTAAGCTTGGCGTAACTAGATCTTGAGACAAATGGCAGTATTCATCC
ACAATTTTAAAAGAAAAGGGGGGATTGGGGGGTACAGTGCAGGGGAAAGAATAGTAGACATAATAGCAAC
AGACATACAAACTAAAGAATTACAAAAACAAATTACAAAAATTCAAAATTTTCGGGTTTATTACAGGGAC
AGCAGAGATCCACTTTGGCGCCGGCTCGAGGGGGCCCGGGTGCAAAGATGGATAAAGTTTTAAACAGAGA
GGAATCTTTGCAGCTAATGGACCTTCTAGGTCTTGAAAGGAGTGGGAATTGGCTCCGGTGCCCGTCAGTG
GGCAGAGCGC
